>Addgene plasmid #137077 | pL0M-S-mKOκ-EC18154 | addgene full sequence | sequence record 271562 | Addgene NGS Result
ACCGCCACCGCACCATTACCGCCGCTACGTTCGGTCAGGGTACGGCTCCAATTACGGCTACGCATACTCT
TCCTTTTTCAATATTATTGAAGCATTTATCAGGGTTATTGTCTCATGAGCGGATACATATTTGAATGTAT
TTAGAAAAATAAACAAATAGGGGTTCCGCGCACATTTCCCCGAAAAGTGCCACCTAAATTGTAAGCGTTA
ATATTTTGTTAAAATTCGCGTTAAATTTTTGTTAAATCAGCTCATTTTTTAACCAATAGGCCGAAATCGG
CAAAATCCCTTATAAATCAAAAGAATAGACCGAGATAGGGTTGAGTGGCCGCTACAGGGCGCTCCCATTC
GCCATTCAGGCTGCGCAACTGTTGGGAAGGGCGTTTCGGTGCGGGCCTCTTCGCTATTACGCCAGCTGGC
GAAAGGGGGATGTGCTGCAAGGCGATTAAGTTGGGTAACGCCAGGGTTTTCCCAGTCACGACGTTGTAAA
ACGACGGCCAGTGAGCGCGACGTAATACGACTCACTATAGGGCGAATTGAGTGAAGGCCGTCAAGGCCAC
GTGTCTTGTCCAGAGCTCCACTCTGTGGTCTCAAATGGCGTCTGTTATCAAGCCCGAGATGAAAATGCGG
TACTACATGGATGGCTCTGTCAATGGTCACGAATTTACTATCGAGGGAGAAGGTACAGGGCGGCCATACG
AAGGGCATCAAGAGATGACTCTTCGCGTGACTATGGCCGAAGGCGGACCTATGCCATTTGCATTCGATTT
GGTTTCGCACGTCTTTTGCTATGGACATCGCGTTTTCACGAAATACCCTGAAGAAATTCCTGATTACTTC
AAGCAAGCCTTTCCCGAAGGGCTGAGCTGGGAAAGATCATTGGAGTTCGAAGATGGGGGTAGTGCAAGTG
TGAGTGCCCATATAAGCTTGCGCGGCAATACATTCTATCACAAGTCGAAGTTCACTGGAGTCAATTTTCC
TGCTGATGGACCTATCATGCAGAACCAGTCAGTGGACTGGGAGCCAAGTACAGAAAAAATCACAGCATCA
GATGGAGTTCTCAAAGGCGACGTGACCATGTATTTGAAGCTTGAGGGTGGGGGCAATCATAAGTGCCAGT
TCAAGACTACTTACAAGGCGGCGAAGGAAATCTTGGAAATGCCTGGTGACCACTACATCGGTCACAGACT
GGTGAGAAAAACAGAGGGGAACATTACAGAGCAAGTTGAAGATGCAGTGGCACATAGCGGAGGTTGAGAC
CACGAAGTGGGTACCTGGAGCACAAGACTGGCCTCATGGGCCTTCACTTCACTGCCCGCTTTCCAGTCGG
GAAACCTGTCGTGCCAGCTGCATTAACATGGTCATAGCTGTTTCCTTGCGTATTGGGCGCTCTCCGCTTC
CTCGCTCACTGACTCGCTGCGCTCGGTCGTTCGGGTAAAGCCTGGGGTGCCTAATGAGCAAAAGGCCAGC
AAAAGGCCAGGAACCGTAAAAAGGCCGCGTTGCTGGCGTTTTTCCATAGGCTCCGCCCCCCTGACGAGCA
TCACAAAAATCGACGCTCAAGTCAGAGGTGGCGAAACCCGACAGGACTATAAAGATACCAGGCGTTTCCC
CCTGGAAGCTCCCTCGTGCGCTCTCCTGTTCCGACCCTGCCGCTTACCGGATACCTGTCCGCCTTTCTCC
CTTCGGGAAGCGTGGCGCTTTCTCATAGCTCACGCTGTAGGTATCTCAGTTCGGTGTAGGTCGTTCGCTC
CAAGCTGGGCTGTGTGCACGAACCCCCCGTTCAGCCCGACCGCTGCGCCTTATCCGGTAACTATCGTCTT
GAGTCCAACCCGGTAAGACACGACTTATCGCCACTGGCAGCAGCCACTGGTAACAGGATTAGCAGAGCGA
GGTATGTAGGCGGTGCTACAGAGTTCTTGAAGTGGTGGCCTAACTACGGCTACACTAGAAGAACAGTATT
TGGTATCTGCGCTCTGCTGAAGCCAGTTACCTTCGGAAAAAGAGTTGGTAGCTCTTGATCCGGCAAACAA
ACCACCGCTGGTAGCGGTGGTTTTTTTGTTTGCAAGCAGCAGATTACGCGCAGAAAAAAAGGATCTCAAG
AAGATCCTTTGATCTTTTCTACGGGGTCTGACGCTCAGTGGAACGAAAACTCACGTTAAGGGATTTTGGT
CATGAGATTATCAAAAAGGATCTTCACCTAGATCCTTTTAAATTAAAAATGAAGTTTTAAATCAATCTAA
AGTATATATGAGTAAACTTGGTCTGACAGTTATTATTTACCCACCACTTTGGTAATTTCGCCTTTCACGT
AATGCACAAATTCTTCCAGCTGATCCGCACGGCTGGCCAGACGATCTTCTTCCTGGCCCAGATACGCCTG
ACGCGCTTCCAGAATCACCGGCTGATACTGCGCCGGCAGACGTTCCATGGCCCAATCCGCCGCCACATCT
TTCGGCGCAATTTTGCCGGTCACCGCGCTATACCAAATACGGCTCAGGGTCAGCACCACGTTGCGTTCAT
CACCCGCCCAATCCGGCGGGCTGTTCCACAGGGTCAGGGTTTCGTTCAGCGCTTCAAACAGGTCCTGTTC
CGGCACCGGATCAAACAGTTCTTCCGCTGCCGGACCAACCAGCGCCACGCTATGTTCACGCGCTTTGGTC
AGCAGAATGGCCAGATCGATATCAATGGTCGCCGGTTCAAAAATGCCGGCCAGAATATCGTTACGCTGCC
ATTCGCCAAACTGCAGCTCACGTTTCGCCGGATAACGCCACGGAATAATGTCATCATGCACCACGATGGT
CACTTCCACCGCACGCAGAATTTCGCTTTCACCCGGGCTCGCGCTGGTTTCCAGCAGATCGTTAATCAGC
GCACGACGGGTGGTTTCATCCAGACGCACGGTCACGGTCACCAGCAGATCAATATCGCTATGCGGTTTCA
GGCCGCCATCCACCGCGCTGCCATACAGATGCACGGCCAGCAGGGTCGGTTCCAGATGACGTTCAATCAC
GCCCACCACTTCAGACAGCTGGGTGCTCACTTCCGCAATCACCGCTTCACGCATAATGTTCAGTTTGGTT
TTCGGACGGCTGCCCTGCTGGGTCACATCGTTGCTGCTCCACAGCATCAGGCAACGGCCCACCGCATAAC
GCGCCTGCTGTTTGCTCGCACGCGGCATGCTCTGCACGCCAAAAAAGCAATCATAGCACGCCATAAAC
Features (pLannotate 1.2.2; 10 found; start..end, strand, type, name):
     66..170     -  promoter       AmpR promoter: bla
    196..327     -  rep_origin     M13 ori (fragment): M13 bacteriophage origin of replication; arrow indicates direction of (+) strand synthesis
    348..504     -  CDS            lacZα (fragment): LacZα fragment of β-galactosidase; lacZ fragment
    513..531     +  promoter       T7 promoter: promoter for bacteriophage T7 RNA polymerase
    595..1248    +  CDS            mKO&kappa;: mKO&kappa; is a basic (constitutively fluorescent) orange fluorescent protein published in 2008, derived from Verrillofungia concinna. It has low acid sensitivity.
   1309..1356    -  CDS            lacI (fragment): lac repressor; lacI; The lac repressor binds to the lac operator to inhibit transcription in E. coli. This inhibition can be relieved by adding lactose or isopropyl-β-D-thiogalactopyranoside (IPTG).
   1393..1433    -  rep_origin     RSF ori (fragment): Plasmids containing the RSF 1030 origin of replication can be propagated in E. coli cells that contain additional plasmids with compatible origins.
   1511..2099    -  rep_origin     ori: high-copy-number ColE1/pMB1/pBR322/pUC origin of replication
   2276..3064    -  CDS            aadA: S3AD_ECOLX - Experimental evidence at protein level: Swiss-Prot protein existence level 1. Mediates bacterial resistance to the antibiotics streptomycin and spectinomycin. From Escherichia coli.
   3071..3127    -  CDS            aacC1 (fragment): AACC1_PSEAI - Experimental evidence at protein level: Swiss-Prot protein existence level 1. Responsible for gentamicin resistance and has a limited substrate range. From Pseudomonas aeruginosa.
