[The description below was written by a language model from this plasmid's Addgene catalogue record and pLannotate feature annotations shown in this document.]
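Description:
pL0M-S-mKOκ-EC18154 is a small (about 3.2 kb) Golden Gate Level 0 parts plasmid built on the pMS-T GeneArt cloning vector, a commercial gene-synthesis backbone. It is maintained in E. coli through a high-copy ColE1/pUC-type origin and selected with spectinomycin by an aadA (streptomycin/spectinomycin adenylyltransferase) gene, which appears to be driven by the AmpR (bla) promoter annotated just upstream of it across the plasmid's numbering origin. The other annotated backbone elements are short remnants with no evident functional role here: fragments of the M13 origin, lacZα, lacI, the RSF origin and aacC1. A T7 promoter lies upstream of the insert.

The payload is a synthesised 691 bp fragment carrying the coding sequence of mKOκ, a constitutively fluorescent orange protein derived from Verrillofungia concinna with low acid sensitivity. The coding sequence is flanked by 5' and 3' extensions designed for Golden Gate assembly, and the fragment sits between two retained SfiI sites in the backbone. As an "S" position module, it is meant to be placed upstream of and in frame with a coding sequence, so that mKOκ becomes an N-terminal fluorescent tag on the protein of interest. The plasmid has no plant promoter or terminator of its own, so it serves as a donor of a standard part, not as an expression construct. The record does not state the Type IIS enzyme or the overhang sequences used. The associated work concerns fluorescent reporters for functional analysis in rice leaves, so the module is likely intended for assembling multigene plant constructs used in protein localisation or reporter studies.
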