Addgene plasmid #137077: pL0M-S-mKOκ-EC18154
Purpose: Golden Gate Level 0 S module for N-terminal fluorescent protein tagging
Depositing lab: Julian Hibberd. Depositing organization: University of Cambridge. Publication: Fluorescent reporters for functional analysis in rice leaves. Luginbuehl LH, El-Sharnouby S, Wang N, Hibberd JM. Plant Direct. 2020 Feb 11;4(2):e00188. doi: 10.1002/pld3.188. eCollection 2020 Feb. PubMed 32072132.
Backbone
  Vector backbone: pMS-T GeneArt® cloning vector
  Backbone manufacturer: Thermo Fisher Scientific
  Total vector size (bp): 3218
  Vector type: Bacterial Expression, Synthetic Biology
Growth in bacteria
  Bacterial resistance: Spectinomycin, 50 μg/mL
  Growth temperature: 37°C
  Growth strain: DH5alpha
  Copy number: Unknown
Gene/Insert
  Gene/Insert name: mKOκ DNA synthesis product with 5' and 3' extensions for Golden Gate cloning
  Insert size (bp): 691
  Cloning method: Restriction Enzyme; 5′ cloning site SfiI (not destroyed); 3′ cloning site SfiI (not destroyed)
  Sequencing primers: 5′ M13/pUC Forward CCCAGTCACGACGTTGTAAAACG
Terms and licenses: Academic/Nonprofit Terms; Industry Terms: Not Available to Industry
Depositor comments: If you have any queries or discover any errors, please contact Sherif El-Sharnouby at or . Please visit https://www.biorxiv.org/content/10.1101/649160v1.full for bioRxiv preprint.
How to cite: pL0M-S-mKOκ-EC18154 was a gift from Julian Hibberd (Addgene plasmid # 137077 ; http://n2t.net/addgene:137077 ; RRID:Addgene_137077)
