>Addgene plasmid #137077 | pL0M-S-mKOκ-EC18154 | depositor partial sequence | sequence record 265069 | mKOκ DNA synthesis product with 5' and 3' extensions for Golden Gate cloning
CACTCTGTGGTCTCAAATGGCGTCTGTTATCAAGCCCGAGATGAAAATGCGGTACTACATGGATGGCTCT
GTCAATGGTCACGAATTTACTATCGAGGGAGAAGGTACAGGGCGGCCATACGAAGGGCATCAAGAGATGA
CTCTTCGCGTGACTATGGCCGAAGGCGGACCTATGCCATTTGCATTCGATTTGGTTTCGCACGTCTTTTG
CTATGGACATCGCGTTTTCACGAAATACCCTGAAGAAATTCCTGATTACTTCAAGCAAGCCTTTCCCGAA
GGGCTGAGCTGGGAAAGATCATTGGAGTTCGAAGATGGGGGTAGTGCAAGTGTGAGTGCCCATATAAGCT
TGCGCGGCAATACATTCTATCACAAGTCGAAGTTCACTGGAGTCAATTTTCCTGCTGATGGACCTATCAT
GCAGAACCAGTCAGTGGACTGGGAGCCAAGTACAGAAAAAATCACAGCATCAGATGGAGTTCTCAAAGGC
GACGTGACCATGTATTTGAAGCTTGAGGGTGGGGGCAATCATAAGTGCCAGTTCAAGACTACTTACAAGG
CGGCGAAGGAAATCTTGGAAATGCCTGGTGACCACTACATCGGTCACAGACTGGTGAGAAAAACAGAGGG
GAACATTACAGAGCAAGTTGAAGATGCAGTGGCACATAGCGGAGGTTGAGACCACGAAGTG
